Addgene plasmid #185791: pET28a-RBP-GFP(S45C)-ZdK1
Purpose: Encodes green flourescent protein linked to RNA binding peptide (on N terminal end ) and Z domain fragment (variant 1) of Staphylococcal protein A (on C-terminal) via GS-linker
Depositing lab: Lizhong He. Depositing organization: Monash University. Publication: Open-Closed Structure of Light-Responsive Protein LOV2 Regulates Its Molecular Interaction with a Binding Partner. Younas T, Vidallon MLP, Tabor RF, He L. J Phys Chem Lett. 2020 Oct 15;11(20):8647-8653. doi: 10.1021/acs.jpclett.0c02252. Epub 2020 Sep 29. PubMed 32945680.
Backbone
  Vector backbone: pET28a
  Vector type: Bacterial Expression
Growth in bacteria
  Bacterial resistance: Kanamycin, 50 μg/mL
  Growth temperature: 37°C
  Growth strain: DH5alpha
  Copy number: High Copy
Gene/Insert
  Gene/Insert name: RBP-sfGFP(S45C)-ZdK1
  Species: Aequorea victoria
  Mutation: Ser to Cys mutation at start of GFP, residue 45 in frame
  Promoter: T7
  Tag / fusion protein: 10xHis, TEV protease cleavage site after His Tag (N terminal on insert)
  Cloning method: Restriction Enzyme; 5′ cloning site NcoI (not destroyed); 3′ cloning site XhoI (not destroyed)
Terms and licenses: Academic/Nonprofit Terms; Industry Terms: Not Available to Industry
How to cite: pET28a-RBP-GFP(S45C)-ZdK1 was a gift from Lizhong He (Addgene plasmid # 185791 ; http://n2t.net/addgene:185791 ; RRID:Addgene_185791)
