[The description below was written by a language model from this plasmid's Addgene catalogue record and pLannotate feature annotations shown in this document.]
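Description:
pET28a-RBP-GFP(S45C)-ZdK1 is a bacterial expression plasmid built on the pET28a backbone for inducible production of a recombinant fusion protein in E. coli. It is selected with kanamycin through the KanR aminoglycoside phosphotransferase gene and replicates from a ColE1/pMB1-type origin. The catalogue lists it as high copy, although the annotation also shows the rop gene and the bom region typical of pBR322-derived pET vectors. An f1 origin is present as well. Short fragments annotated as tetracycline resistance sequence are backbone remnants and do not represent a functional marker.

The insert lies between NcoI and XhoI under a T7 promoter with an adjacent lac operator, followed by the T7 gene 10 ribosome binding site and ending at the T7 terminator. The plasmid-borne lacI gene supplies the repressor, so expression depends on a host that provides T7 RNA polymerase and is induced with IPTG. The encoded protein begins with an N-terminal 10xHis tag and a TEV protease cleavage site. These are followed by an RNA binding peptide, superfolder GFP derived from Aequorea victoria, and then, through a GS linker, ZdK1, a variant of the Z domain of staphylococcal protein A. The annotation tool detects ZdK1 only as partial matches to the related Z-basic tag. The S45C mutation replaces a serine with cysteine near the start of GFP, at residue 45 of the reading frame. A His-tag sequence from the vector is annotated downstream of the insert, but the record does not say whether it is translated. The associated publication studies how the open and closed states of the light-responsive LOV2 domain govern its interaction with a binding partner, which suggests this fluorescent Zdk1 fusion served as that purified partner.
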