Features (pLannotate 1.2.2; 22 found; start..end, strand, type, name):
     43..61      +  promoter       T7 promoter: promoter for bacteriophage T7 RNA polymerase
     62..86      +  protein_bind   lac operator: The lac repressor binds to the lac operator to inhibit transcription in E. coli. This inhibition can be relieved by adding lactose or isopropyl-β-D-thiogalactopyranoside (IPTG). lac repressor encoded by lacI
    101..123     +  RBS            RBS: efficient ribosome binding site from bacteriophage T7 gene 10 (Olins and Rangwala, 1989)
    136..161     +  CDS            10xHis (fragment): 10xHis affinity tag
    271..975     +  CDS            Superfolder GFP: Superfolder GFP is a basic (constitutively fluorescent) green fluorescent protein published in 2005, derived from Aequorea victoria. It is reported to be a very rapidly-maturing weak dimer.
   1000..1023    +  CDS            Z-basic tag (fragment): Z domain of staphylococcal protein A, engineered to contain multiple positive charges (Hedhammar and Hober, 2007) useful for purifying tagged proteins by cation-exchange chromatography
   1104..1163    +  CDS            Z-basic tag (fragment): Z domain of staphylococcal protein A, engineered to contain multiple positive charges (Hedhammar and Hober, 2007) useful for purifying tagged proteins by cation-exchange chromatography
   1183..1200    +  CDS            9xHis (fragment): 9xHis affinity tag
   1210..1259    +  CDS            SET1 (fragment): solubility-enhancement tag derived from T7 phage gene 10B
   1267..1314    +  terminator     T7 terminator: transcription terminator for bacteriophage T7 RNA polymerase
   1351..1779    +  rep_origin     f1 ori (sequence partly withheld): f1 bacteriophage origin of replication; arrow indicates direction of (+) strand synthesis
   1832..1889    +  promoter       AmpR promoter (fragment): bla
   1898..2713    -  CDS            KanR: aminoglycoside phosphotransferase; aph(3')-Ia; confers resistance to kanamycin in bacteria or G418 (Geneticin®) in eukaryotes
   2835..3423    +  rep_origin     ori: high-copy-number ColE1/pMB1/pBR322/pUC origin of replication
   3609..3748    -  misc_feature   bom: basis of mobility region from pBR322
   3850..4041    -  CDS            rop: Rop protein, which maintains plasmids at low copy number; rop
   4058..4438    +  CDS            YPB1_ECOLX: Protein predicted: Swiss-Prot protein existence level 4. From Escherichia coli.
   4510..4801    -  CDS            TcR (fragment): tetracycline efflux protein; tet; confers resistance to tetracycline
   4816..4837    -  protein_bind   CAP binding site: CAP binding activates transcription in the presence of cAMP. E. coli catabolite activator protein
   4850..5932    -  CDS            lacI: lac repressor; lacI; The lac repressor binds to the lac operator to inhibit transcription in E. coli. This inhibition can be relieved by adding lactose or isopropyl-β-D-thiogalactopyranoside (IPTG).
   5933..6010    -  promoter       lacI promoter: lacI
   6018..21      -  CDS            TcR (fragment) (across the origin): tetracycline efflux protein; tet; confers resistance to tetracycline
>Addgene plasmid #185791 | pET28a-RBP-GFP(S45C)-ZdK1 | addgene full sequence | sequence record 367545 | Addgene NGS Result
ATGCGTCCGGCGTAGAGGATCGAGATCTCGATCCCGCGAAATTAATACGACTCACTATAGGGGAATTGTG
AGCGGATAACAATTCCCCTCTAGAAATAATTTTGTTTAACTTTAAGAAGGAGATATACCATGGCACATCA
CCATCATCATCACCATCACCACCACGGCGGCGGCAGCGAGAACCTGTATTTCCAAGGCAGCTACGGTCGC
AAGAAGCGTCGTCAGCGTCGTCGTCCGCCGCAAGGTGGCGGTAGCGGCGGTGGCAGCTGCAAAGGTGAAG
AGCTGTTCACCGGTGTTGTGCCGATTCTGGTTGAGCTGGATGGTGACGTTAACGGCCACAAATTCAGCGT
TCGTGGCGAGGGTGAAGGCGATGCGACCAACGGCAAGCTGACCCTGAAGTTCATCTGCACCACCGGTAAA
CTGCCGGTTCCGTGGCCGACCCTGGTGACCACCCTGACCTATGGTGTGCAATGCTTCGCGCGTTATCCGG
ATCACATGAAGCAGCACGACTTCTTTAAGAGCGCGATGCCGGAAGGTTACGTTCAGGAGCGTACCATCAG
CTTCAAGGATGACGGCACCTACAAGACCCGTGCGGAAGTGAAGTTCGAGGGTGATACCCTGGTTAACCGT
ATCGAGCTGAAAGGCATCGATTTCAAAGAGGACGGTAACATTCTGGGTCACAAACTGGAGTACAACTTCA
ACAGCCACAACGTGTACATTACCGCGGATAAACAGAAGAACGGTATCAAAGCGAACTTTAAGATCCGTCA
CAACGTTGAAGATGGCAGCGTGCAGCTGGCGGACCACTACCAACAGAACACCCCGATCGGCGACGGTCCG
GTTCTGCTGCCGGACAACCACTACCTGAGCACCCAGAGCGTTCTGAGCAAAGACCCGAACGAAAAGCGTG
ACCACATGGTGCTGCTGGAGTTCGTGACCGCGGCGGGTATCACCCACGGCATGGATGAGCTGTACGGTGG
TGGCAGCGGCGGTGGTAGCGTGGACAACAAGTTCAACAAGGAGAAAACCCGTGCGGGTGCGGAGATTCAC
AGCCTGCCGAACCTGAACGTGGAGCAAAAGTTTGCGTTCATCGTGAGCCTGTTCGATGACCCGAGCCAAA
GCGCGAACCTGCTGGCGGAAGCGAAGAAACTGAACGATGCGCAAGCGCCGAAGTAACTCGAGCACCACCA
CCACCACCACTGAGATCCGGCTGCTAACAAAGCCCGAAAGGAAGCTGAGTTGGCTGCTGCCACCGCTGAG
CAATAACTAGCATAACCCCTTGGGGCCTCTAAACGGGTCTTGAGGGGTTTTTTGCTGAAAGGAGGAACTA
TATCCGGATTGGCGAATGGG
[124 nt withheld, positions 1351-1474]
C
[91 nt withheld, positions 1476-1566]
A
[49 nt withheld, positions 1568-1616]
CCTTTGACGTTGGAGTCCACGTTCTTT
[37 nt withheld, positions 1644-1680]
ACCCTATCTCGGTCTATTCTTTTGATTTATAAGGGATTTTGCCGATTTCGGCCTATTGGTTAAAAAATGA
GCTGATTTAACAAAAATTTAACGCGAATTTTAACAAAATATTAACGCTTACAATTTAGGTGGCACTTTTC
GGGGAAATGTGCGCGGAACCCCTATTTGTTTATTTTTCTAAATACATTCAAATATGTATCCGCTCATGAA
TTAATTCTTAGAAAAACTCATCGAGCATCAAATGAAACTGCAATTTATTCATATCAGGATTATCAATACC
ATATTTTTGAAAAAGCCGTTTCTGTAATGAAGGAGAAAACTCACCGAGGCAGTTCCATAGGATGGCAAGA
TCCTGGTATCGGTCTGCGATTCCGACTCGTCCAACATCAATACAACCTATTAATTTCCCCTCGTCAAAAA
TAAGGTTATCAAGTGAGAAATCACCATGAGTGACGACTGAATCCGGTGAGAATGGCAAAAGTTTATGCAT
TTCTTTCCAGACTTGTTCAACAGGCCAGCCATTACGCTCGTCATCAAAATCACTCGCATCAACCAAACCG
TTATTCATTCGTGATTGCGCCTGAGCGAGACGAAATACGCGATCGCTGTTAAAAGGACAATTACAAACAG
GAATCGAATGCAACCGGCGCAGGAACACTGCCAGCGCATCAACAATATTTTCACCTGAATCAGGATATTC
TTCTAATACCTGGAATGCTGTTTTCCCGGGGATCGCAGTGGTGAGTAACCATGCATCATCAGGAGTACGG
ATAAAATGCTTGATGGTCGGAAGAGGCATAAATTCCGTCAGCCAGTTTAGTCTGACCATCTCATCTGTAA
CATCATTGGCAACGCTACCTTTGCCATGTTTCAGAAACAACTCTGGCGCATCGGGCTTCCCATACAATCG
ATAGATTGTCGCACCTGATTGCCCGACATTATCGCGAGCCCATTTATACCCATATAAATCAGCATCCATG
TTGGAATTTAATCGCGGCCTAGAGCAAGACGTTTCCCGTTGAATATGGCTCATAACACCCCTTGTATTAC
TGTTTATGTAAGCAGACAGTTTTATTGTTCATGACCAAAATCCCTTAACGTGAGTTTTCGTTCCACTGAG
CGTCAGACCCCGTAGAAAAGATCAAAGGATCTTCTTGAGATCCTTTTTTTCTGCGCGTAATCTGCTGCTT
GCAAACAAAAAAACCACCGCTACCAGCGGTGGTTTGTTTGCCGGATCAAGAGCTACCAACTCTTTTTCCG
AAGGTAACTGGCTTCAGCAGAGCGCAGATACCAAATACTGTCCTTCTAGTGTAGCCGTAGTTAGGCCACC
ACTTCAAGAACTCTGTAGCACCGCCTACATACCTCGCTCTGCTAATCCTGTTACCAGTGGCTGCTGCCAG
TGGCGATAAGTCGTGTCTTACCGGGTTGGACTCAAGACGATAGTTACCGGATAAGGCGCAGCGGTCGGGC
TGAACGGGGGGTTCGTGCACACAGCCCAGCTTGGAGCGAACGACCTACACCGAACTGAGATACCTACAGC
GTGAGCTATGAGAAAGCGCCACGCTTCCCGAAGGGAGAAAGGCGGACAGGTATCCGGTAAGCGGCAGGGT
CGGAACAGGAGAGCGCACGAGGGAGCTTCCAGGGGGAAACGCCTGGTATCTTTATAGTCCTGTCGGGTTT
CGCCACCTCTGACTTGAGCGTCGATTTTTGTGATGCTCGTCAGGGGGGCGGAGCCTATGGAAAAACGCCA
GCAACGCGGCCTTTTTACGGTTCCTGGCCTTTTGCTGGCCTTTTGCTCACATGTTCTTTCCTGCGTTATC
CCCTGATTCTGTGGATAACCGTATTACCGCCTTTGAGTGAGCTGATACCGCTCGCCGCAGCCGAACGACC
GAGCGCAGCGAGTCAGTGAGCGAGGAAGCGGAAGAGCGCCTGATGCGGTATTTTCTCCTTACGCATCTGT
GCGGTATTTCACACCGCAATGGTGCACTCTCAGTACAATCTGCTCTGATGCCGCATAGTTAAGCCAGTAT
ACACTCCGCTATCGCTACGTGACTGGGTCATGGCTGCGCCCCGACACCCGCCAACACCCGCTGACGCGCC
CTGACGGGCTTGTCTGCTCCCGGCATCCGCTTACAGACAAGCTGTGACCGTCTCCGGGAGCTGCATGTGT
CAGAGGTTTTCACCGTCATCACCGAAACGCGCGAGGCAGCTGCGGTAAAGCTCATCAGCGTGGTCGTGAA
GCGATTCACAGATGTCTGCCTGTTCATCCGCGTCCAGCTCGTTGAGTTTCTCCAGAAGCGTTAATGTCTG
GCTTCTGATAAAGCGGGCCATGTTAAGGGCGGTTTTTTCCTGTTTGGTCACTGATGCCTCCGTGTAAGGG
GGATTTCTGTTCATGGGGGTAATGATACCGATGAAACGAGAGAGGATGCTCACGATACGGGTTACTGATG
ATGAACATGCCCGGTTACTGGAACGTTGTGAGGGTAAACAACTGGCGGTATGGATGCGGCGGGACCAGAG
AAAAATCACTCAGGGTCAATGCCAGCGCTTCGTTAATACAGATGTAGGTGTTCCACAGGGTAGCCAGCAG
CATCCTGCGATGCAGATCCGGAACATAATGGTGCAGGGCGCTGACTTCCGCGTTTCCAGACTTTACGAAA
CACGGAAACCGAAGACCATTCATGTTGTTGCTCAGGTCGCAGACGTTTTGCAGCAGCAGTCGCTTCACGT
TCGCTCGCGTATCGGTGATTCATTCTGCTAACCAGTAAGGCAACCCCGCCAGCCTAGCCGGGTCCTCAAC
GACAGGAGCACGATCATGCGCACCCGTGGGGCCGCCATGCCGGCGATAATGGCCTGCTTCTCGCCGAAAC
GTTTGGTGGCGGGACCAGTGACGAAGGCTTGAGCGAGGGCGTGCAAGATTCCGAATACCGCAAGCGACAG
GCCGATCATCGTCGCGCTCCAGCGAAAGCGGTCCTCGCCGAAAATGACCCAGAGCGCTGCCGGCACCTGT
CCTACGAGTTGCATGATAAAGAAGACAGTCATAAGTGCGGCGACGATAGTCATGCCCCGCGCCCACCGGA
AGGAGCTGACTGGGTTGAAGGCTCTCAAGGGCATCGGTCGAGATCCCGGTGCCTAATGAGTGAGCTAACT
TACATTAATTGCGTTGCGCTCACTGCCCGCTTTCCAGTCGGGAAACCTGTCGTGCCAGCTGCATTAATGA
ATCGGCCAACGCGCGGGGAGAGGCGGTTTGCGTATTGGGCGCCAGGGTGGTTTTTCTTTTCACCAGTGAG
ACGGGCAACAGCTGATTGCCCTTCACCGCCTGGCCCTGAGAGAGTTGCAGCAAGCGGTCCACGCTGGTTT
GCCCCAGCAGGCGAAAATCCTGTTTGATGGTGGTTAACGGCGGGATATAACATGAGCTGTCTTCGGTATC
GTCGTATCCCACTACCGAGATATCCGCACCAACGCGCAGCCCGGACTCGGTAATGGCGCGCATTGCGCCC
AGCGCCATCTGATCGTTGGCAACCAGCATCGCAGTGGGAACGATGCCCTCATTCAGCATTTGCATGGTTT
GTTGAAAACCGGACATGGCACTCCAGTCGCCTTCCCGTTCCGCTATCGGCTGAATTTGATTGCGAGTGAG
ATATTTATGCCAGCCAGCCAGACGCAGACGCGCCGAGACAGAACTTAATGGGCCCGCTAACAGCGCGATT
TGCTGGTGACCCAATGCGACCAGATGCTCCACGCCCAGTCGCGTACCGTCTTCATGGGAGAAAATAATAC
TGTTGATGGGTGTCTGGTCAGAGACATCAAGAAATAACGCCGGAACATTAGTGCAGGCAGCTTCCACAGC
AATGGCATCCTGGTCATCCAGCGGATAGTTAATGATCAGCCCACTGACGCGTTGCGCGAGAAGATTGTGC
ACCGCCGCTTTACAGGCTTCGACGCCGCTTCGTTCTACCATCGACACCACCACGCTGGCACCCAGTTGAT
CGGCGCGAGATTTAATCGCCGCGACAATTTGCGACGGCGCGTGCAGGGCCAGACTGGAGGTGGCAACGCC
AATCAGCAACGACTGTTTGCCCGCCAGTTGTTGTGCCACGCGGTTGGGAATGTAATTCAGCTCCGCCATC
GCCGCTTCCACTTTTTCCCGCGTTTTCGCAGAAACGTGGCTGGCCTGGTTCACCACGCGGGAAACGGTCT
GATAAGAGACACCGGCATACTCTGCGACATCGTATAACGTTACTGGTTTCACATTCACCACCCTGAATTG
ACTCTCTTCCGGGCGCTATCATGCCATACCGCGAAAGGTTTTGCGCCATTCGATGGTGTCCGGGATCTCG
ACGCTCTCCCTTATGCGACTCCTGCATTAGGAAGCAGCCCAGTAGTAGGTTGAGGCCGTTGAGCACCGCC
GCCGCAAGGAATGGTGCATGCAAGGAGATGGCGCCCAACAGTCCCCCGGCCACGGGGCCTGCCACCATAC
CCACGCCGAAACAAGCGCTCATGAGCCCGAAGTGGCGAGCCCGATCTTCCCCATCGGTGATGTCGGCGAT
ATAGGCGCCAGCAACCGCACCTGTGGCGCCGGTGATGCCGGCCACG
