>Addgene plasmid #185791 | pET28a-RBP-GFP(S45C)-ZdK1 | depositor partial sequence | sequence record 360553 | RBP-GFP(S45C)-ZdK1
CCATGGCACATCACCATCATCATCACCATCACCACCACGGCGGCGGCAGCGAGAACCTGTATTTCCAAGG
CAGCTACGGTCGCAAGAAGCGTCGTCAGCGTCGTCGTCCGCCGCAAGGTGGCGGTAGCGGCGGTGGCAGC
TGCAAAGGTGAAGAGCTGTTCACCGGTGTTGTGCCGATTCTGGTTGAGCTGGATGGTGACGTTAACGGCC
ACAAATTCAGCGTTCGTGGCGAGGGTGAAGGCGATGCGACCAACGGCAAGCTGACCCTGAAGTTCATCTG
CACCACCGGTAAACTGCCGGTTCCGTGGCCGACCCTGGTGACCACCCTGACCTATGGTGTGCAATGCTTC
GCGCGTTATCCGGATCACATGAAGCAGCACGACTTCTTTAAGAGCGCGATGCCGGAAGGTTACGTTCAGG
AGCGTACCATCAGCTTCAAGGATGACGGCACCTACAAGACCCGTGCGGAAGTGAAGTTCGAGGGTGATAC
CCTGGTTAACCGTATCGAGCTGAAAGGCATCGATTTCAAAGAGGACGGTAACATTCTGGGTCACAAACTG
GAGTACAACTTCAACAGCCACAACGTGTACATTACCGCGGATAAACAGAAGAACGGTATCAAAGCGAACT
TTAAGATCCGTCACAACGTTGAAGATGGCAGCGTGCAGCTGGCGGACCACTACCAACAGAACACCCCGAT
CGGCGACGGTCCGGTTCTGCTGCCGGACAACCACTACCTGAGCACCCAGAGCGTTCTGAGCAAAGACCCG
AACGAAAAGCGTGACCACATGGTGCTGCTGGAGTTCGTGACCGCGGCGGGTATCACCCACGGCATGGATG
AGCTGTACGGTGGTGGCAGCGGCGGTGGTAGCGTGGACAACAAGTTCAACAAGGAGAAAACCCGTGCGGG
TGCGGAGATTCACAGCCTGCCGAACCTGAACGTGGAGCAAAAGTTTGCGTTCATCGTGAGCCTGTTCGAT
GACCCGAGCCAAAGCGCGAACCTGCTGGCGGAAGCGAAGAAACTGAACGATGCGCAAGCGCCGAAGTAAC
TCGAG
